Addgene plasmid #80159: pMS1088
Purpose: pET-Duet for bacterial expression of Cys-NuG2(4x)-Ald and co-expression of Mycobacterium tuberculosis Formylglycine Generating Enzyme
Depositing lab: Marcelo Sousa. Depositing organization: University of Colorado, Boulder. Publication: Rapid Characterization of a Mechanically Labile alpha-helical Protein Enabled by Efficient Site-Specific Bioconjugation. Walder R, LeBlanc MA, Van Patten WJ, Edwards D, Greenberg JA, Adhikari A, Okoniewski SR, Sullan RMA, Rabuka D, Sousa MC, Perkins TT. J Am Chem Soc. 2017 Jul 5. doi: 10.1021/jacs.7b02958. PubMed 28677396.
Backbone
  Vector backbone: pET-32 Xa/LIC
  Backbone manufacturer: EMD Millipore
  Backbone size w/o insert (bp): 6250
  Total vector size (bp): 7446
  Modifications to backbone: The backbone was initially modified as described in Lee, C.-D. et al. An improved SUMO fusion protein system for effective production of native proteins. Protein Sci. Publ. Protein Soc. 17, 1241–1248 (2008). We then switched the Ampicillin resistance to Kanamycin.
Growth in bacteria
  Bacterial resistance: Kanamycin, 50 μg/mL
  Growth temperature: 37°C
  Growth strain: DH5alpha
  Copy number: Low Copy
Gene/Insert
  Gene/Insert name: HisSUMO-Cys-4xNuG2-Ald
  Species: Synthetic
  Insert size (bp): 1125
  Promoter: T7
  Tag / fusion protein: HisSUMO (N terminal on insert)
  Cloning method: Restriction Enzyme; 5′ cloning site SfoI (unknown if destroyed); 3′ cloning site SacI (unknown if destroyed)
  Sequencing primers: 5′ taatacgactcactatagg; 3′ GATTATGCGGCCGTGTACAA
Resource information
  A portion of this plasmid was derived from a plasmid made by: The vector backbone containing the His-SUMO tag was obtained from Dr. Wang of the Institute of Molecular Biology, Academia Sinica, Taipei, Taiwan. (IMB, AS).
Terms and licenses: Academic/Nonprofit Terms; Industry Terms: Not Available to Industry
How to cite: pMS1088 was a gift from Marcelo Sousa (Addgene plasmid # 80159 ; http://n2t.net/addgene:80159 ; RRID:Addgene_80159)
