[The description below was written by a language model from this plasmid's Addgene catalogue record and pLannotate feature annotations shown in this document.]
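Description:
pMS1088 is a 7.4 kb bacterial co-expression plasmid with two T7-driven cassettes in a Duet-style arrangement. The purpose line calls it a pET-Duet, whereas the backbone field lists pET-32 Xa/LIC, first modified to carry a His-SUMO fusion system and then switched from ampicillin to kanamycin resistance. The feature table is consistent with this history. It shows a kanamycin phosphotransferase gene next to a leftover fragment of the AmpR promoter, a ColE1/pBR322-type origin with the bom site and rop gene (matching the recorded low copy number), an f1 origin, and lacI under its own promoter. Fragments of the tetracycline resistance gene are backbone remnants, not working markers.

The first cassette has a T7 promoter and lac operator driving HisSUMO-Cys-4xNuG2-Ald, a synthetic 1125 bp insert. It encodes an N-terminal His tag, a thrombin site and yeast SUMO (SMT3), followed by a polyprotein of four NuG2 repeats. The annotation software matches this repeat region to streptococcal protein G. By its name, the polyprotein is flanked by a cysteine at one end and an aldehyde tag at the other. The second cassette, also under a T7 promoter and lac operator, encodes the Mycobacterium tuberculosis formylglycine-generating enzyme. A short His-tag match and a T7 terminator follow it. This enzyme oxidises a cysteine in its target to formylglycine, so co-expression would be expected to convert the aldehyde tag inside the cell. IPTG relieves lac repression of both cassettes in a host that supplies T7 RNA polymerase.

The resulting protein should carry two orthogonal reactive handles, a thiol and an aldehyde. This fits the associated publication's theme of site-specific bioconjugation for mechanical characterisation of proteins.
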