Features (pLannotate 1.2.2; 24 found; start..end, strand, type, name):
     12..467     +  rep_origin     f1 ori (sequence partly withheld): f1 bacteriophage origin of replication; arrow indicates direction of (+) strand synthesis
    494..551     +  promoter       AmpR promoter (fragment): bla
    560..1375    -  CDS            KanR: aminoglycoside phosphotransferase; aph(3')-Ia; confers resistance to kanamycin in bacteria or G418 (Geneticin®) in eukaryotes
   1497..2085    +  rep_origin     ori: high-copy-number ColE1/pMB1/pBR322/pUC origin of replication
   2271..2413    -  misc_feature   bom: basis of mobility region from pBR322
   2515..2706    -  CDS            rop: Rop protein, which maintains plasmids at low copy number; rop
   2723..3103    +  CDS            YPB1_ECOLX: Protein predicted: Swiss-Prot protein existence level 4. From Escherichia coli.
   3175..3466    -  CDS            TcR (fragment): tetracycline efflux protein; tet; confers resistance to tetracycline
   3481..3502    -  protein_bind   CAP binding site: CAP binding activates transcription in the presence of cAMP. E. coli catabolite activator protein
   3515..4597    -  CDS            lacI: lac repressor; lacI; The lac repressor binds to the lac operator to inhibit transcription in E. coli. This inhibition can be relieved by adding lactose or isopropyl-β-D-thiogalactopyranoside (IPTG).
   4598..4675    -  promoter       lacI promoter: lacI
   4683..4962    -  CDS            TcR (fragment): tetracycline efflux protein; tet; confers resistance to tetracycline
   4988..5006    +  promoter       T7 promoter: promoter for bacteriophage T7 RNA polymerase
   5007..5031    +  protein_bind   lac operator: The lac repressor binds to the lac operator to inhibit transcription in E. coli. This inhibition can be relieved by adding lactose or isopropyl-β-D-thiogalactopyranoside (IPTG). lac repressor encoded by lacI
   5089..5105    +  CDS            capTEV™ (fragment): composite tag for in vivo biotinylation, TEV protease cleavage, and 6xHis tagging
   5116..5133    +  CDS            thrombin site: thrombin recognition and cleavage site
   5140..5429    +  CDS            SUMO (fragment): cleavable ubiquitin-like protein tag; S. cerevisiae SMT3 (truncated)
   5623..6165    +  CDS            spg (fragment): SPG2_STRSG - Experimental evidence at protein level: Swiss-Prot protein existence level 1. From Streptococcus sp. group G.
   6298..6316    +  promoter       T7 promoter: promoter for bacteriophage T7 RNA polymerase
   6317..6341    +  protein_bind   lac operator: The lac repressor binds to the lac operator to inhibit transcription in E. coli. This inhibition can be relieved by adding lactose or isopropyl-β-D-thiogalactopyranoside (IPTG). lac repressor encoded by lacI
   6384..7280    +  CDS            FGE_MYCTU: Experimental evidence at protein level: Swiss-Prot protein existence level 1. Oxidase that catalyzes the conversion of cysteine to 3- oxoalanine on target proteins. 3-oxoalanine modification, which is also named formylglycine (fGly), occurs in the maturation of arylsulfatases and some alkaline phosphatases that use the hydrated form of 3- oxoalanine as a catalytic nucleophile. From Mycobacterium tuberculosis (strain ATCC 25618 / H37Rv).
   7290..7307    +  CDS            9xHis (fragment): 9xHis affinity tag
   7317..7366    +  CDS            SET1 (fragment): solubility-enhancement tag derived from T7 phage gene 10B
   7374..7421    +  terminator     T7 terminator: transcription terminator for bacteriophage T7 RNA polymerase
>Addgene plasmid #80159 | pMS1088 | depositor full sequence | sequence record 150741 | pMS1088 sequence 7446 bps
TGGCGAATGGG
[124 nt withheld, positions 12-135]
C
[91 nt withheld, positions 137-227]
A
[49 nt withheld, positions 229-277]
CCTTTGACGTTGGAGTCCACGTTCTTT
[37 nt withheld, positions 305-341]
ACCCTATCTCGGTCTATTCTTTTGATTTATAAGGGATTTTGCCGATTTCGGCCTATTGGTTAAAAAATGA
GCTGATTTAACAAAAATTTAACGCGAATTTTAACAAAATATTAACGTTTACAATTTCAGGTGGCACTTTT
CGGGGAAATGTGCGCGGAACCCCTATTTGTTTATTTTTCTAAATACATTCAAATATGTATCCGCTCATGA
ATTAATTCTTAGAAAAACTCATCGAGCATCAAATGAAACTGCAATTTATTCATATCAGGATTATCAATAC
CATATTTTTGAAAAAGCCGTTTCTGTAATGAAGGAGAAAACTCACCGAGGCAGTTCCATAGGATGGCAAG
ATCCTGGTATCGGTCTGCGATTCCGACTCGTCCAACATCAATACAACCTATTAATTTCCCCTCGTCAAAA
ATAAGGTTATCAAGTGAGAAATCACCATGAGTGACGACTGAATCCGGTGAGAATGGCAAAAGTTTATGCA
TTTCTTTCCAGACTTGTTCAACAGGCCAGCCATTACGCTCGTCATCAAAATCACTCGCATCAACCAAACC
GTTATTCATTCGTGATTGCGCCTGAGCGAGACGAAATACGCGATCGCTGTTAAAAGGACAATTACAAACA
GGAATCGAATGCAACCGGCGCAGGAACACTGCCAGCGCATCAACAATATTTTCACCTGAATCAGGATATT
CTTCTAATACCTGGAATGCTGTTTTCCCGGGGATCGCAGTGGTGAGTAACCATGCATCATCAGGAGTACG
GATAAAATGCTTGATGGTCGGAAGAGGCATAAATTCCGTCAGCCAGTTTAGTCTGACCATCTCATCTGTA
ACATCATTGGCAACGCTACCTTTGCCATGTTTCAGAAACAACTCTGGCGCATCGGGCTTCCCATACAATC
GATAGATTGTCGCACCTGATTGCCCGACATTATCGCGAGCCCATTTATACCCATATAAATCAGCATCCAT
GTTGGAATTTAATCGCGGCCTAGAGCAAGACGTTTCCCGTTGAATATGGCTCATAACACCCCTTGTATTA
CTGTTTATGTAAGCAGACAGTTTTATTGTTCATGACCAAAATCCCTTAACGTGAGTTTTCGTTCCACTGA
GCGTCAGACCCCGTAGAAAAGATCAAAGGATCTTCTTGAGATCCTTTTTTTCTGCGCGTAATCTGCTGCT
TGCAAACAAAAAAACCACCGCTACCAGCGGTGGTTTGTTTGCCGGATCAAGAGCTACCAACTCTTTTTCC
GAAGGTAACTGGCTTCAGCAGAGCGCAGATACCAAATACTGTCCTTCTAGTGTAGCCGTAGTTAGGCCAC
CACTTCAAGAACTCTGTAGCACCGCCTACATACCTCGCTCTGCTAATCCTGTTACCAGTGGCTGCTGCCA
GTGGCGATAAGTCGTGTCTTACCGGGTTGGACTCAAGACGATAGTTACCGGATAAGGCGCAGCGGTCGGG
CTGAACGGGGGGTTCGTGCACACAGCCCAGCTTGGAGCGAACGACCTACACCGAACTGAGATACCTACAG
CGTGAGCTATGAGAAAGCGCCACGCTTCCCGAAGGGAGAAAGGCGGACAGGTATCCGGTAAGCGGCAGGG
TCGGAACAGGAGAGCGCACGAGGGAGCTTCCAGGGGGAAACGCCTGGTATCTTTATAGTCCTGTCGGGTT
TCGCCACCTCTGACTTGAGCGTCGATTTTTGTGATGCTCGTCAGGGGGGCGGAGCCTATGGAAAAACGCC
AGCAACGCGGCCTTTTTACGGTTCCTGGCCTTTTGCTGGCCTTTTGCTCACATGTTCTTTCCTGCGTTAT
CCCCTGATTCTGTGGATAACCGTATTACCGCCTTTGAGTGAGCTGATACCGCTCGCCGCAGCCGAACGAC
CGAGCGCAGCGAGTCAGTGAGCGAGGAAGCGGAAGAGCGCCTGATGCGGTATTTTCTCCTTACGCATCTG
TGCGGTATTTCACACCGCATATATGGTGCACTCTCAGTACAATCTGCTCTGATGCCGCATAGTTAAGCCA
GTATACACTCCGCTATCGCTACGTGACTGGGTCATGGCTGCGCCCCGACACCCGCCAACACCCGCTGACG
CGCCCTGACGGGCTTGTCTGCTCCCGGCATCCGCTTACAGACAAGCTGTGACCGTCTCCGGGAGCTGCAT
GTGTCAGAGGTTTTCACCGTCATCACCGAAACGCGCGAGGCAGCTGCGGTAAAGCTCATCAGCGTGGTCG
TGAAGCGATTCACAGATGTCTGCCTGTTCATCCGCGTCCAGCTCGTTGAGTTTCTCCAGAAGCGTTAATG
TCTGGCTTCTGATAAAGCGGGCCATGTTAAGGGCGGTTTTTTCCTGTTTGGTCACTGATGCCTCCGTGTA
AGGGGGATTTCTGTTCATGGGGGTAATGATACCGATGAAACGAGAGAGGATGCTCACGATACGGGTTACT
GATGATGAACATGCCCGGTTACTGGAACGTTGTGAGGGTAAACAACTGGCGGTATGGATGCGGCGGGACC
AGAGAAAAATCACTCAGGGTCAATGCCAGCGCTTCGTTAATACAGATGTAGGTGTTCCACAGGGTAGCCA
GCAGCATCCTGCGATGCAGATCCGGAACATAATGGTGCAGGGCGCTGACTTCCGCGTTTCCAGACTTTAC
GAAACACGGAAACCGAAGACCATTCATGTTGTTGCTCAGGTCGCAGACGTTTTGCAGCAGCAGTCGCTTC
ACGTTCGCTCGCGTATCGGTGATTCATTCTGCTAACCAGTAAGGCAACCCCGCCAGCCTAGCCGGGTCCT
CAACGACAGGAGCACGATCATGCGCACCCGTGGGGCCGCCATGCCGGCGATAATGGCCTGCTTCTCGCCG
AAACGTTTGGTGGCGGGACCAGTGACGAAGGCTTGAGCGAGGGCGTGCAAGATTCCGAATACCGCAAGCG
ACAGGCCGATCATCGTCGCGCTCCAGCGAAAGCGGTCCTCGCCGAAAATGACCCAGAGCGCTGCCGGCAC
CTGTCCTACGAGTTGCATGATAAAGAAGACAGTCATAAGTGCGGCGACGATAGTCATGCCCCGCGCCCAC
CGGAAGGAGCTGACTGGGTTGAAGGCTCTCAAGGGCATCGGTCGAGATCCCGGTGCCTAATGAGTGAGCT
AACTTACATTAATTGCGTTGCGCTCACTGCCCGCTTTCCAGTCGGGAAACCTGTCGTGCCAGCTGCATTA
ATGAATCGGCCAACGCGCGGGGAGAGGCGGTTTGCGTATTGGGTGCCAGGGTGGTTTTTCTTTTCACCAG
TGAGACGGGCAACAGCTGATTGCCCTTCACCGCCTGGCCCTGAGAGAGTTGCAGCAAGCGGTCCACGCTG
GTTTGCCCCAGCAGGCGAAAATCCTGTTTGATGGTGGTTAACGGCGGGATATAACATGAGCTGTCTTCGG
TATCGTCGTATCCCACTACCGAGATGTCCGCACCAACGCGCAGCCCGGACTCGGTAATGGCGCGCATTGC
GCCCAGCGCCATCTGATCGTTGGCAACCAGCATCGCAGTGGGAACGATGCCCTCATTCAGCATTTGCATG
GTTTGTTGAAAACCGGACATGGCACTCCAGTCGCCTTCCCGTTCCGCTATCGGCTGAATTTGATTGCGAG
TGAGATATTTATGCCAGCCAGCCAGACGCAGACGCGCCGAGACAGAACTTAATGGGCCCGCTAACAGCGC
GATTTGCTGGTGACCCAATGCGACCAGATGCTCCACGCCCAGTCGCGTACCGTCTTCATGGGAGAAAATA
ATACTGTTGATGGGTGTCTGGTCAGAGACATCAAGAAATAACGCCGGAACATTAGTGCAGGCAGCTTCCA
CAGCAATGGCATCCTGGTCATCCAGCGGATAGTTAATGATCAGCCCACTGACGCGTTGCGCGAGAAGATT
GTGCACCGCCGCTTTACAGGCTTCGACGCCGCTTCGTTCTACCATCGACACCACCACGCTGGCACCCAGT
TGATCGGCGCGAGATTTAATCGCCGCGACAATTTGCGACGGCGCGTGCAGGGCCAGACTGGAGGTGGCAA
CGCCAATCAGCAACGACTGTTTGCCCGCCAGTTGTTGTGCCACGCGGTTGGGAATGTAATTCAGCTCCGC
CATCGCCGCTTCCACTTTTTCCCGCGTTTTCGCAGAAACGTGGCTGGCCTGGTTCACCACGCGGGAAACG
GTCTGATAAGAGACACCGGCATACTCTGCGACATCGTATAACGTTACTGGTTTCACATTCACCACCCTGA
ATTGACTCTCTTCCGGGCGCTATCATGCCATACCGCGAAAGGTTTTGCGCCATTCGATGGTGTCCGGGAT
CTCGACGCTCTCCCTTATGCGACTCCTGCATTAGGAAGCAGCCCAGTAGTAGGTTGAGGCCGTTGAGCAC
CGCCGCCGCAAGGAATGGTGCATGCAAGGAGATGGAGCCCAACAGTCCCCCGGCCACGGGGCCTGCCACC
ATACCCACGCCGAAACAAGCGCTCATGAGCCCGAAGTGGCGAGCCCGATCTTCCCCATCGGTGATGTCGG
CGATATAGGAGCCAGCAACCGCACCTGTGGAGCCGGTGATGCCGGCCACGATGCGTCCGGCGTAGAGGAT
CGAGATCGATCTCGATCCCGCGAAATTAATACGACTCACTATAGGGGAATTGTGAGCGGATAACAATTCC
CCTCTAGAAATAATTTTGTTTAACTTTAAGGAAGGAGATATACATATGGGCAGCAGTCATCATCATCATC
ATCACAGCAGCGGCCTGGTGCCGCGCGGCAGCGCTAGCATGTCGGACTCAGAAGTCAATCAAGAAGCTAA
GCCAGAGGTCAAGCCAGAAGTCAAGCCTGAGACTCACATCAATTTAAAGGTGTCCGATGGATCTTCAGAG
ATCTTCTTCAAGATCAAAAAGACCACTCCTTTAAGAAGGCTGATGGAAGCGTTCGCTAAAAGACAGGGTA
AGGAAATGGACTCCTTAAGATTCTTGTACGACGGTATTAGAATTCAAGCTGATCAGACCCCTGAAGATTT
GGACATGGAGGATAACGATATTATTGAGGCTCACAGAGAACAGATTGGCGGCTGCTCTGGAATGGATACC
TATAAGCTGGTGATTGTTCTGAATGGCACGACCTTTACCTACACGACGGAAGCAGTTGATGCGGCGACGG
CGGAAAAAGTGTTTAAGCAGTATGCGAACGATAATGGTGTTGACGGCGAATGGACCTACGCAGATGCTAC
CAAAACGTTCACCGTGACGGAACGTAGTATGGACACGTACAAGCTGGTTATCGTTCTGAACGGCACCACG
TTTACCTACACCACGGAAGCAGTGGATGCAGCAACGGCAGAAAAGGTTTTCAAGCAATACGCAAACGATA
ATGGTGTCGATGGTGAATGGACCTACGCGGATGCCACCAAAACGTTTACCGTTACGGAACGTAGCGGCGA
TATCCCGCGGGGATCCATGGACACGTATAAACTGGTCATTGTGCTGAATGGCACCACCTTCACGTACACC
ACGGAAGCAGTCGATGCAGCTACGGCTGAAAAAGTGTTCAAGCAGTATGCAAACGATAATGGTGTGGATG
GCGAGTGGACCTACGCAGACGCCACCAAAACGTTCACGGTGACGGAACGTAGCATGGACACCTATAAACT
GGTTATCGTCCTGAATGGCACCACCTTTACGTATACGACCGAAGCCGTTGATGCAGCAACCGCAGAAAAA
GTCTTCAAGCAATATGCCAACGATAATGGTGTGGACGGCGAATGGACCTACGCCGACGCCACCAAGACCT
TTACCGTGACCGAACGCTCGTCTGGACTGTGCACACCATCGCGGTCTTGAGAGCTCGGCGCGCCTGCAGG
TCGACAAGCTTGCGGCCGCATAATGCTTAAGTCGAACAGAAAGTAATCGTATTGTACACGGCCGCATAAT
CGAAATTAATACGACTCACTATAGGGGAATTGTGAGCGGATAACAATTCCCCATCTTAGTATATTAGTTA
AGTATAAGAAGGAGATATAGATATGCTGACCGAGTTGGTTGACCTGCCCGGCGGATCGTTCCGCATGGGC
TCGACGCGCTTCTACCCCGAAGAAGCGCCGATTCATACCGTGACCGTGCGCGCCTTTGCGGTAGAGCGAC
ACCCGGTGACCAACGCGCAATTTGCCGAATTCGTCTCCGCGACAGGCTATGTGACGGTTGCAGAACAACC
CCTTGACCCCGGGCTCTACCCAGGAGTGGACGCAGCAGACCTGTGTCCCGGTGCGATGGTGTTTTGTCCG
ACGGCCGGGCCGGTCGACCTGCGTGACTGGCGGCAATGGTGGGACTGGGTACCTGGCGCCTGCTGGCGCC
ATCCGTTTGGCCGGGACAGCGATATAGCCGACCGAGCCGGCCACCCGGTCGTACAGGTGGCCTATCCGGA
CGCCGTGGCCTACGCACGATGGGCTGGTCGACGCCTACCGACCGAGGCCGAGTGGGAGTACGCGGCCCGT
GGCGGAACCACGGCAACCTATGCGTGGGGCGACCAGGAGAAGCCGGGGGGCATGCTCATGGCGAACACCT
GGCAGGGCCGGTTTCCTTACCGCAACGACGGTGCATTGGGCTGGGTGGGAACCTCCCCGGTGGGCAGGTT
TCCGGCCAACGGGTTTGGCTTGCTCGACATGATCGGAAACGTTTGGGAGTGGACCACCACCGAGTTCTAT
CCACACCATCGCATCGATCCACCCTCGACGGCCTGCTGCGCACCGGTCAAGCTCGCTACAGCCGCCGACC
CGACGATCAGCCAGACCCTCAAGGGCGGCTCGCACCTGTGCGCGCCGGAGTACTGCCACCGCTACCGCCC
GGCGGCGCGCTCGCCGCAGTCGCAGGACACCGCGACCACCCATATCGGGTTCCGGTGCGTGGCCGACCCG
GTGTCCGGGTAGCTCGAGCACCACCACCACCACCACTGAGATCCGGCTGCTAACAAAGCCCGAAAGGAAG
CTGAGTTGGCTGCTGCCACCGCTGAGCAATAACTAGCATAACCCCTTGGGGCCTCTAAACGGGTCTTGAG
GGGTTTTTTGCTGAAAGGAGGAACTATATCCGGAT
