>Addgene plasmid #80159 | pMS1088 | addgene partial sequence | sequence record 153002 | LacI-R 5'-GGCATACTCTGCGACATCGT-3'
TTCACCACCCTGAATTGACTCTCTTCCGGGCGCTATCATGCCATACCGCGAAAGGTTTTGCGCCATTCGA
TGGTGTCCGGGATCTCGACGCTCTCCCTTATGCGACTCCTGCATTAGGAAGCAGCCCAGTAGTAGGTTGA
GGCCGTTGAGCACCGCCGCCGCAAGGAATGGTGCATGCAAGGAGATGGAGCCCAACAGTCCCCCGGCCAC
GGGGCCTGCCACCATACCCACGCCGAAACAAGCGCTCATGAGCCCGAAGTGGCGAGCCCGATCTTCCCCA
TCGGTGATGTCGGCGATATAGGAGCCAGCAACCGCACCTGTGGAGCCGGTGATGCCGGCCACGATGCGTC
CGGCGTAGAGGATCGAGATCGATCTCGATCCCGCGAAATTAATACGACTCACTATAGGGGAATTGTGAGC
GGATAACAATTCCCCTCTAGAAATAATTTTGTTTAACTTTAAGAAGGAGATATACATATGGGCAGCAGTC
ATCATCATCATCATCACAGCAGCGGCCTGGTGCCGCGCGGCAGCGCTAGCATGTCGGACTCAGAAGTCAA
TCAAGAAGCTAAGCCAGAGGTCAAGCCAGAAGTCAAGCCTGAGACTCACATCAATTTAAAGGTGTCCGAT
GGATCTTCAGAGATCTTCTTCAAGATCAAAAAGACCACTCCTTTAAGAAGGCTGATGGAAGCGTTCGCTA
AAAGACAGGGTAAGGAAATGGACTCCTTAAGATTCTTGTACGACGGTATTAGAATTCAAGCTGATCAGAC
CCCTGAAGATTTGGACATGGAGGATAACGATATTATTGAGGCTCACAGAGAACAGATTGGCGGCTGCTCT
GGAATGGATACCTATAAGCTGGTGATTGTTCTGAATGGCACGACCTTTACCTACACGACGGAAGCAGTTG
ATGCGGCGACGGCGGAAAAAGTGTTTAAGCAGTATGCGAACGATAATGGTGTTGACGGCGAATGGACCTA
CGCAGATGCTACCAAAACGTTCACCGTGACGGAACGTAGTATGGACACGTACAAGCTGGTTATCGTTCTG
AACGGCACCACGTTTACCTACACCACGGAAGCAGTGGATG
