>Addgene plasmid #80159 | pMS1088 | addgene partial sequence | sequence record 153003 | T7term 5'-GCTAGTTATTGCTCAGCGG-3'
GCTTCCTTTCGGGCTTTGTTAGCAGCCGGATCTCAGTGGTGGTGGTGGTGGTGCTCGAGCTACCCGGACA
CCGGGTCGGCCACGCACCGGAACCCGATATGGGTGGTCGCGGTGTCCTGCGACTGCGGCGAGCGCGCCGC
CGGGCGGTAGCGGTGGCAGTACTCCGGCGCGCACAGGTGCGAGCCGCCCTTGAGGGTCTGGCTGATCGTC
GGGTCGGCGGCTGTAGCGAGCTTGACCGGTGCGCAGCAGGCCGTCGAGGGTGGATCGATGCGATGGTGTG
GATAGAACTCGGTGGTGGTCCACTCCCAAACGTTTCCGATCATGTCGAGCAAGCCAAACCCGTTGGCCGG
AAACCTGCCCACCGGGGAGGTTCCCACCCAGCCCAATGCACCGTCGTTGCGGTAAGGAAACCGGCCCTGC
CAGGTGTTCGCCATGAGCATGCCCCCCGGCTTCTCCTGGTCGCCCCACGCATAGGTTGCCGTGGTTCCGC
CACGGGCCGCGTACTCCCACTCGGCCTCGGTCGGTAGGCGTCGACCAGCCCATCGTGCGTAGGCCACGGC
GTCCGGATAGGCCACCTGTACGACCGGGTGGCCGGCTCGGTCGGCGATATCGCTGTCCCGGCCAAACGGA
TGGCGCCAGCAGGCGCCAGGTACCCAGTCCCACCATTGCCGCCAGTCACGCAGGTCGACCGGCCCGGCCG
TCGGACAAAACACCATCGCACCGGGACACAGGTCTGCTGCGTCCACTCCTGGGTAGAGCCCGGGGTCAAG
GGGTTGTTCTGCAACCGTCACATAGCCTGTCGCGGAGACGAATTCGGCAAATTGCGCGTTGGTCACCGGG
TGTCGCTCTACCGCAAAGGCGCGCACGGTCACGGTATGAATCGGCGCTTCTTCGGGGTAGAAGCGCGTCG
AGCCCATGCGGAACGATCCGCCGGGCAGGTCAACCAACTCGGTCAGCATATCTATATCTCCTTCTTATAC
TTAACTAATATACTAAGA
