>Addgene plasmid #80159 | pMS1088 | addgene partial sequence | sequence record 154204 | DuetUP2 5'-GATTATGCGGCCGTGTACAA-3'
TTAAGCATTATGCGGCCGCAAGCTTGTCGACCTGCAGGCGCGCCGAGCTCTCAAGACCGCGATGGTGTGC
ACAGTCCAGACGAGCGTTCGGTCACGGTAAAGGTCTTGGTGGCGTCGGCGTAGGTCCATTCGCCGTCCAC
ACCATTATCGTTGGCATATTGCTTGAAGACTTTTTCTGCGGTTGCTGCATCAACGGCTTCGGTCGTATAC
GTAAAGGTGGTGCCATTCAGGACGATAACCAGTTTATAGGTGTCCATGCTACGTTCCGTCACCGTGAACG
TTTTGGTGGCGTCTGCGTAGGTCCACTCGCCATCCACACCATTATCGTTTGCATACTGCTTGAACACTTT
TTCAGCCGTAGCTGCATCGACTGCTTCCGTGGTGTACGTGAAGGTGGTGCCATTCAGCACAATGACCAGT
TTATACGTGTCCATGGATCCCCGCGGGATATCGCCGCTACGTTCCGTAACGGTAAACGTTTTGGTGGCAT
CCGCGTAGGTCCATTCACCATCGACACCATTATCGTTTGCGTATTGCTTGAAAACCTTTTCTGCCGTTGC
TGCATCCACTGCTTCCGTGGTGTAGGTAAACGTGGTGCCGTTCAGAACGATAACCAGCTTGTACGTGTCC
ATACTACGTTCCGTCACGGTGAACGTTTTGGTAGCATCTGCGTAGGTCCATTCGCCGTCAACACCATTAT
CGTTCGCATACTGCTTAAACACTTTTTCCGCCGTCGCCGCATCAACTGCTTCCGTCGTGTAGGTAAAGGT
CGTGCCATTCAGAACAATCACCAGCTTATAGGTATCCATTCCAGAGCAGCCGCCAATCTGTTCTCTGTGA
GCCTCAATAATATCGTTATCCTCCATGTCCAAATCTTCAGGGGTCTGATCAGCTTGAATTCTAATACCGT
CGTACAAGAATCTTAAGGAGTCCATTTCCTTACCCTGTCTTTTAGCGAACGCTTCCATCAGCCTTCTTAA
AGGAGTGGTCTTTTTGATCTTGAAGAAGATCTCTGAAGATCCATCGGACACCTTTAAATTGATGTGAGTC
TCAGGCTTGACTTCTGGCTTGACCTCTGG
